>Addgene plasmid #119272 | pJMP1341 | addgene full sequence | sequence record 232703 | Addgene NGS Result
CTGATACCGCTCGCCGCAGCCGAACGACCGAGCGCAGCGGGTCAGTGAGCGAGGAAGCGGAAGAGCGCCC
AATACGCAAACCGCCTCTCCCCGCGCGTTGGCCGATTCATTAATGCAGCGCCCAAACATAACAGGAAGAA
AAATGCCCCGCTGTGGGCGGACAAAATAGTTGGGAACTGGGAGGGGTGGAAATGGAGTTTTTAAGGATTA
TTTAGGGAAGAGTGACAAAATAGATGGGAACTGGGTGTAGCGTCGTAAGCTAATACGAAAATTAAAAATG
ACAAAATAGTTTGGAACTAGATTTCACTTATCTGGTTCTTGAGGCGGTTAAAAGAGCCGTACTCTTCTCC
GATGTCGACTAGGCCATGATGCTCATTCTGTGGGACCAAAACGAAAAAACACCCTTTCGGGTGTCTTTTC
TGGAATTTGGTACCGAGGCTGCAAGTCCCATTAAGGAGGCGCGCCTTATTACAGATCTTCCTCAGAGATG
AGCTTCTGTTCCAGATCTTCTTCTGAAATCAACTTTTGTTCCAGATCTTCTTCAGAGATGAGTTTCTGCT
CCGCGGCCGCGTCGCCTCCCAGCTGAGACAGGTCGATCCGTGTCTCGTACAGGCCGGTGATGCTCTGGTG
GATCAGGGTGGCGTCCAGCACCTCTTTGGTGCTGGTGTACCTCTTCCGGTCGATGGTGGTGTCAAAGTAC
TTGAAGGCGGCAGGGGCTCCCAGATTGGTCAGGGTAAACAGGTGGATGATATTCTCGGCCTGCTCTCTGA
TAGGCTTGTCTCTGTGCTTGTTGTAGGCGCTCAGCACCTTGTCCAGATTAGCGTCGGCCAGGATCACTCT
CTTGGAGAACTCGCTGATCTGCTCGATGATCTCGTCCAGGTAGTGTTTGTGCTGTTCCACAAACAGCTGT
TTCTGCTCATTATCCTCGGGGGAGCCCTTCAGCTTCTCATAGTGGCTGGCCAGGTACAGGAAGTTCACAT
ATTTGGAGGGCAGGGCCAGTTCGTTTCCCTTCTGCAGTTCGCCGGCAGAGGCCAGCATTCTCTTCCGGCC
GTTTTCCAGCTCGAACAGGGAGTACTTAGGCAGCTTGATGATCAGGTCCTTTTTCACTTCTTTGTAGCCC
TTGGCTTCCAGAAAGTCGATGGGATTCTTCTCGAAGCTGCTTCTTTCCATGATGGTGATCCCCAGCAGCT
CTTTCACACTCTTCAGTTTCTTGGACTTGCCCTTTTCCACTTTGGCCACCACCAGCACAGAATAGGCCAC
GGTGGGGCTGTCGAAGCCGCCGTACTTCTTAGGGTCCCAGTCCTTCTTTCTGGCGATCAGCTTGTCGCTG
TTCCTCTTGGGCAGGATAGACTCTTTGCTGAAGCCGCCTGTCTGCACCTCGGTCTTTTTCACGATATTCA
CTTGGGGCATAGACAGCACTTTCCGCACGGTGGCAAAGTCCCGGCCCTTATCCCACACGATCTCGCCTGT
TTCGCCGTTTGTCTCGATCAGAGGCCGCTTCCGGATCTCGCCGTTGGCCAGGGTAATCTCGGTCTTGAAA
AAGTTCATGATGTTGCTGTAGAAGAAGTACTTGGCGGTAGCCTTGCCGATTTCCTGCTCGCTCTTGGCGA
TCATCTTCCGCACGTCGTACACCTTGTAGTCGCCGTACACGAACTCGCTTTCCAGCTTAGGGTACTTTTT
GATCAGGGCGGTTCCCACGACGGCGTTCAGGTAGGCGTCGTGGGCGTGGTGGTAGTTGTTGATCTCGCGC
ACTTTGTAAAACTGGAAATCCTTCCGGAAATCGGACACCAGCTTGGACTTCAGGGTGATCACTTTCACTT
CCCGGATCAGTTTGTCGTTCTCGTCGTACTTAGTGTTCATCCGGGAGTCCAGGATCTGTGCCACGTGCTT
TGTGATCTGCCGGGTTTCCACCAGCTGTCTCTTGATGAAGCCGGCCTTATCCAGTTCGCTCAGGCCGCCT
CTCTCGGCCTTGGTCAGATTGTCGAACTTCCTCTGGGTAATCAGCTTGGCATTCAGCAGCTGGCGCCAGT
AGTTCTTCATCTTCTTCACGACCTCTTCGGAGGGCACGTTGTCGCTCTTGCCCCGGTTCTTGTCGCTCCG
AGTCAGCACTTTGTTATCGATGGAGTCGTCCTTCAGAAAGCTCTGAGGCACGATAGCGTCCACATCGTAG
TCGGACAGCCGGTTGATGTCCAGTTCCTGGTCCACGTACATATCCCGCCCATTCTGCAGGTAGTACAGGT
ACAGCTTCTCGTTCTGCAGCTGGGTGTTTTCCACGGGGTGTTCTTTCAGGATCTGGCTGCCCAGCTCTTT
GATGCCCTCTTCGATCCGCTTCATTCTCTCGCGGCTGTTCTTCTGTCCCTTCTGGGTGGTCTGGTTCTCT
CTGGCCATTTCGATCACGATGTTCTCGGGCTTGTGCCGGCCCATCACTTTCACGAGCTCGTCCACCACCT
TCACTGTCTGCAGGATGCCCTTCTTAATGGCGGGGCTGCCGGCCAGATTGGCAATGTGCTCGTGCAGGCT
ATCGCCCTGGCCGGACACCTGGGCTTTCTGGATGTCCTCTTTAAAGGTCAGGCTGTCGTCGTGGATCAGC
TGCATGAAGTTTCTGTTGGCGAAGCCGTCGGACTTCAGGAAATCCAGGATTGTCTTGCCGGACTGCTTGT
CCCGGATGCCGTTGATCAGCTTCCGGCTCAGCCTGCCCCAGCCGGTGTATCTCCGCCGCTTCAGCTGCTT
CATCACTTTGTCGTCGAACAGGTGGGCATAGGTTTTCAGCCGTTCCTCGATCATCTCTCTGTCCTCAAAC
AGTGTCAGGGTCAGCACGATATCTTCCAGAATGTCCTCGTTTTCCTCATTGTCCAGGAAGTCCTTGTCCT
TGATAATTTTCAGCAGATCGTGGTATGTGCCCAGGGAGGCGTTGAACCGATCTTCCACGCCGGAGATTTC
CACGGAGTCGAAGCACTCGATTTTCTTGAAGTAGTCCTCTTTCAGCTGCTTCACGGTCACTTTCCGGTTG
GTCTTGAACAGCAGGTCCACGATGGCTTTTTTCTGCTCGCCGCTCAGGAAGGCGGGCTTTCTCATTCCCT
CGGTCACGTATTTCACTTTGGTCAGCTCGTTGTACACGGTGAAGTACTCGTACAGCAGGCTGTGCTTGGG
CAGCACCTTCTCGTTGGGCAGGTTCTTATCGAAGTTGGTCATCCGCTCGATGAAGCTCTGGGCGCTGGCG
CCCTTGTCCACCACTTCCTCGAAGTTCCAGGGGGTGATGGTTTCCTCGCTCTTTCTGGTCATCCAGGCGA
ATCTGCTGTTTCCCCTGGCCAGAGGGCCCACGTAGTAGGGGATGCGGAAGGTCAGGATCTTCTCGATCTT
TTCCCGGTTGTCCTTCAGGAATGGGTAAAAATCTTCCTGCCGCCGCAGAATGGCGTGCAGCTCTCCCAGG
TGGATCTGGTGGGGGATGCTGCCGTTGTCGAAGGTCCGCTGCTTCCGCAGCAGGTCCTCTCTGTTCAGCT
TCACGAGCAGTTCCTCGGTGCCGTCCATCTTTTCCAGGATGGGCTTGATGAACTTGTAGAACTCTTCCTG
GCTGGCTCCGCCATCGATGTAGCCGGCGTAGCCGTTCTTGCTCTGGTCGAAGAAAATCTCTTTGTACTTC
TCAGGCAGCTGCTGCCGCACGAGAGCTTTCAGCAGGGTCAGGTCCTGGTGGTGCTCGTCGTATCTCTTGA
TCATAGAGGCGCTCAGGGGGGCCTTGGTGATCTCGGTGTTCACTCTCAGGATGTCGCTCAGCAGGATGGC
GTCGGACAGGTTCTTGGCGGCCAGAAACAGGTCGGCGTACTGGTCGCCGATCTGGGCCAGCAGGTTGTCC
AGGTCGTCGTCGTAGGTGTCCTTGCTCAGCTGCAGTTTGGCATCCTCGGCCAGGTCGAAGTTGCTCTTGA
AGTTGGGGGTCAGGCCCAGGCTCAGGGCAATCAGGTTGCCGAACAGGCCATTCTTCTTCTCGCCGGGCAG
CTGGGCGATCAGATTTTCCAGCCGTCTGCTCTTGCTCAGTCTGGCAGACAGGATGGCCTTGGCGTCCACG
CCGCTGGCGTTGATGGGGTTTTCCTCGAACAGCTGGTTGTAGGTCTGCACCAGCTGGATGAACAGCTTGT
CCACGTCGCTGTTGTCGGGGTTCAGGTCGCCCTCGATCAGGAAGTGGCCCCGGAACTTGATCATGTGGGC
CAGGGCCAGATAGATCAGCCGCAGGTCGGCCTTGTCGGTGCTGTCCACCAGTTTCTTTCTCAGGTGGTAG
ATGGTGGGGTACTTCTCGTGGTAGGCCACCTCGTCCACGATGTTGCCGAAGATGGGGTGCCGCTCGTGCT
TCTTATCCTCTTCCACCAGGAAGGACTCTTCCAGTCTGTGGAAGAAGCTGTCGTCCACCTTGGCCATCTC
GTTGCTGAAGATCTCTTGCAGATAGCAGATCCGGTTCTTCCGTCTGGTGTATCTTCTTCTGGCGGTTCTC
TTCAGCCGGGTGGCCTCGGCTGTTTCTCCGCTGTCGAACAGCAGGGCGCCGATCAGGTTCTTCTTGATGC
TGTGCCGGTCGGTGTTGCCCAGCACCTTGAATTTCTTGCTGGGCACCTTGTACTCGTCGGTGATCACGGC
CCAGCCCACAGAGTTGGTGCCGATGGCCAGGCCGATGCTGTACTTCTTGTCCATACTAGTTTTCCTGTGT
GAAACCTGCTGATGTGCTCAGTATCTTGTTATCCGCTCACAATGTCAATGTTATCCGCTCACATTTATAA
TATTTTATCTGATTAATAAGATGATCTTCTTGAGATCGTTTTGGTCTGCGCGTAATCTCTTGCTCTGAAA
ACGAAAAAACCGCCTTGCAGGGCGGTTTTTCGAAGGTTCTCTGAGCTACCAACTCTTTGAACCGAGGTAA
CTGGCTTGGTGATAAGCTGTCAAACCAGATCAATTCGCACTAGTCTGCAGACGTAAAAAAAGCGGCGTGG
TTAGCCGCTTTTTTAATTGCCGGAGCGCAATAAAAAAGCCCCCGGAAGGTGATCTTCCGGGGGCTTTCTC
ATGCGTTGCTTGTATTGAAAATGGGGGCCATGCCTACCTATCTGCCTCCCGGGAAGCGGCATGCATTTAC
GTTGACACCATCGAATGGTGCAAAACCTTTCGCGGTATGGCATGATAGCGCCCGGAAGAGAGTCAATTCA
GGGTGGTGAATGTGAAACCAGTAACGTTATACGATGTCGCAGAGTATGCCGGTGTCTCTTATCAGACCGT
TTCCCGCGTGGTGAACCAGGCCAGCCACGTTTCTGCGAAAACGCGGGAAAAAGTGGAAGCGGCGATGGCG
GAGCTGAATTACATTCCCAACCGCGTGGCACAACAACTGGCGGGCAAACAGTCGTTGCTGATTGGCGTTG
CCACCTCCAGTCTGGCCCTGCACGCGCCGTCGCAAATTGTCGCGGCGATTAAATCTCGCGCCGATCAACT
GGGTGCCAGCGTGGTGGTGTCGATGGTAGAACGAAGCGGCGTCGAAGCCTGTAAAGCGGCGGTGCACAAT
CTTCTCGCGCAACGCGTCAGTGGGCTGATCATTAACTATCCGCTGGATGACCAGGATGCCATTGCTGTGG
AAGCTGCCTGCACTAATGTTCCGGCGTTATTTCTTGATGTCTCTGACCAGACACCCATCAACAGTATTAT
TTTCTCCCATGAAGACGGTACGCGACTGGGCGTGGAGCATCTGGTCGCATTGGGTCACCAGCAAATCGCG
CTGTTAGCGGGCCCATTAAGTTCTGTCTCGGCGCGTCTGCGTCTGGCTGGCTGGCATAAATATCTCACTC
GCAATCAAATTCAGCCGATAGCGGAACGGGAAGGCGACTGGAGTGCCATGTCCGGTTTTCAACAAACCAT
GCAAATGCTGAATGAGGGCATCGTTCCCACTGCGATGCTGGTTGCCAACGATCAGATGGCGCTGGGCGCA
ATGCGCGCCATTACCGAGTCCGGGCTGCGCGTTGGTGCGGATATCTCGGTAGTGGGATACGACGATACCG
AAGACAGCTCATGTTATATCCCGCCGTTAACCACCATCAAACAGGATTTTCGCCTGCTGGGGCAAACCAG
CGTGGACCGCTTGCTGCAACTCTCTCAGGGCCAGGCGGTGAAGGGCAATCAGCTGTTGCCCGTCTCACTG
GTGAAAAGAAAAACCACCCTGGCGCCCAATACGCAAACCGCCTCTCCCCGCGCGTTGGCCGATTCATTAA
TGCAGCTGGCACGACAGGTTTCCCGACTGGAAAGCGGGCAGTGAGCGCAACGCAATTAATGTAAGTTAGC
TCACTCATTAGGCACCCCACCCGGGTCCTTGAGCCCCATTATCACCTCCAAAGCCTTCTCGTCTGGTCAG
TTTCACCTGTTTTACGTAAAAACCCGCTTCGGCGGGTTTTTACTTTTGGGGAAACACAGAAAAAAGCCCG
CACCTGACAGTGCGGGCTTTTTTTTTCGACCAAAGGTGCGACTACTCTTGCCTACTACCTATCGACTGAG
CTGAAAGAATTCCTAAAGATCTATAAATGTGAGCGGATAACATTGACATTGTGAGCGGATAACAAGATAC
TTCTAGTAACTTTCAGTTTAGCGGTCTGTTTAAGAGCTATGCTGGAAACAGCATAGCAAGTTTAAATAAG
GCTAGTCCGTTATCAACTTGAAAAAGTGGCACCGAGTCGGTGCTTTTTTTTTGAATTCATGTGGCTGACC
GTTCTGTTGTCTCTCGCTCTTCCGAGTAGACGAACAATAAGGCCTCCCTAACGGGGGGCCTTTTTTATTG
ATAACAAAAGTCAGTGCTTCCGCTATTTCCAAAATACCGGGCTAATACGGTTTAAACGACCTCCTGGATT
TGCTCAGACAGCCTTTTCGTCATTCGTTTCAGCCAAAAAACTTAAGACCGCCGGTCTTGTCCACTACCTT
GCAGTAATGCGGTGGACAGGATCGGCGGTTTTCTTTTCTCTTCTCAAGAAGTTCCTATACTTTCTAGAGA
ATAGGAACTTCGGAATAGGAACTTCCTCCTGAACGGCCATAAGAACGAAGGCTGTCTGTTGAACTCTCGA
GCCGTGGAAACGGATGAAGGCACGAACCCAGTTGACATAAGCCTGTTCGGTTCGTAAACTGTAATGCAAG
TAGCGTATGCGCTCAAAACTGGATGGCTTTCTTGCCGCCAAGGATCTGATGGCGCAGGGGATCAAGATCT
GATCAAGAGACAGGATGAGGATCGTTTCGCATGATTGAACAAGATGGATTGCACGCAGGTTCTCCGGCCG
CTTGGGTGGAGAGGCTATTCGGCTATGACTGGGCACAACAGACAATCGGCTGCTCTGATGCCGCCGTGTT
CCGGCTGTCAGCGCAGGGGCGCCCGGTTCTTTTTGTCAAGACCGACCTGTCCGGTGCCCTGAATGAACTG
CAGGACGAGGCAGCGCGGCTATCGTGGCTGGCCACGACGGGCGTTCCTTGCGCAGCTGTGCTCGACGTTG
TCACTGAAGCGGGAAGGGACTGGCTGCTATTGGGCGAAGTGCCGGGGCAGGATCTCCTGTCATCTCACCT
TGCTCCTGCCGAGAAAGTATCCATCATGGCTGATGCAATGCGGCGGCTGCATACGCTTGATCCGGCTACC
TGCCCATTCGACCACCAAGCGAAACATCGCATCGAGCGAGCACGTACTCGGATGGAAGCCGGTCTTGTCG
ATCAGGATGATCTGGACGAAGAGCATCAGGGGCTCGCGCCAGCCGAACTGTTCGCCAGGCTCAAGGCGCG
CATGCCCGACGGCGAGGATCTCGTCGTGACCCATGGCGATGCCTGCTTGCCGAATATCATGGTGGAAAAT
GGCCGCTTTTCTGGATTCATCGACTGTGGCCGGCTGGGTGTGGCGGACCGCTATCAGGACATAGCGTTGG
CTACCCGTGATATTGCTGAAGAGCTTGGCGGCGAATGGGCTGACCGCTTCCTCGTGCTTTACGGTATCGC
CGCTCCCGATTCGCAGCGCATCGCCTTCTATCGCCTTCTTGACGAGTTCTTCTGAGCGGGACTCTGGGGT
TCGAAATGACTCGAGCATCAGCTTCAAAAGCGCTCTGAAGTTCCTATACTTTCTAGAGAATAGGAACTTC
GGAATAGGTACTTCAAGATCCCCAATTCGAGCTCATCGTCCGGGCCGCAAGCTCCTAGCGGCGGATTTGT
CCTACTCAGGAGAGCGTTCACCGACAAACAACAGATAAAACGAAAGGCCCAGTCTTTCGACTGAGCCTTT
CGTTTTATTTGATGCCTCAAGCTAGAGAGTCATTACCCCAGGCGTTTAAGGGCACCAATAACTGCCTTAA
AAAAATTACGCCCCGCCCTGCCACTCATCGCAGTCTAGCTTGGATTCTCACCAATAAAAAACGCCCGGCG
GCAACCGAGCGTTCTGAACAAATCCAGATGGAGTTCTGAGGTCATTACTGGATCTATCAACAGGAGTCCA
AGCTCAGCTAATTAAGCTAGCTTATCGATACCGTCGACCTCGAACCCCACGCCCCTCTTTAATACGACGG
GCAATTTGCACTTCAGAAAATGAAGAGTTTGCTTTAGCCATAACAAAAGTCCAGTATGCTTTTTCACAGC
ATAACTGGACTGATTTCAGTTTACAACTATTCTGTCTAGTTTAAGACTTTATTGTCATAGTTTAGATCTA
TTTTGTTCAGTTTAAGACTTTATTGTCCGCCCACACCTGCTTACGCAGGGCATCCATTTATTACTCAACC
GTAACCGATTTTGCCAGGTTACGCGGCTGGTCCTCTAGCTGGCGTAATAGCGAAGAGGCCCGCACCGATC
GCCCTTCCCAACAGTTGCGCAGCCTGAATGGCGAATGGCGCCTGATGCGGTATTTTCTCCTTACGCATCT
GTGCGGTATTTCACACCGCATATGGTGCACTCTCAGTACAATCTGCTCTGATGCCGCATAGTTAAGCCAG
CCCCGACACCCGCCAACACCCGCTGACGCGCCCTGACGGGCTTGTCTGCTCCCGGCATCCGCTTACAGAC
AAGCTGTGACCGTCTCCGGGAGCTGCATGTGTCAGAGGTTTTCACCGTCGTCACCGAAACGCGCGAGACG
AAAGGGCCTCGTGATACGCCTATTTTTATAGGTTAATGTCATGATAATAATGGTTTCTTAGACGTCAGGT
GGCACTTTTCGGGGAAATGTGCGCGGAACCCCTATTTGTTTATTTTTCTAAATACATTCAAATATGTATC
CGCTCATGAGACAATAACCCTGATAAATGCTTCAATAATATTGAAAAAGGAAGAGTATGAGTATTCAACA
TTTCCGTGTCGCCCTTATTCCCTTTTTTGCGGCATTTTGCCTTCCTGTTTTTGCTCACCCAGAAACGCTG
GTGAAAGTAAAAGATGCTGAAGATCAGTTGGGTGCACGAGTGGGTTACATCGAACTGGATCTCAACAGCG
GTAAGATCCTTGAGAGTTTTCGCCCCGAAGAACGTTTTCCAATGATGAGCACTTTTAAAGTTCTGCTATG
TGGCGCGGTATTATCCCGTATTGACGCCGGGCAAGAGCAACTCGGTCGCCGCATACACTATTCTCAGAAT
GACTTGGTTGAGTACTCACCAGTCACAGAAAAGCATCTTACGGATGGCATGACAGTAAGAGAATTATGCA
GTGCTGCCATAACCATGAGTGATAACACTGCGGCCAACTTACTTCTGACAACGATCGGAGGACCGAAGGA
GCTAACCGCTTTTTTGCACAACATGGGGGATCATGTAACTCGCCTTGATCGTTGGGAACCGGAGCTGAAT
GAAGCCATACCAAACGACGAGCGTGACACCACGATGCCTGTAGCAATGGCAACAACGTTGCGCAAACTAT
TAACTGGCGAACTACTTACTCTAGCTTCCCGGCAACAATTAATAGACTGGATGGAGGCGGATAAAGTTGC
AGGACCACTTCTGCGCTCGGCCCTTCCGGCTGGCTGGTTTATTGCTGATAAATCTGGAGCCGGTGAGCGT
GGGTCCCGCGGTATCATTGCAGCACTGGGGCCAGATGGTAAGCCCTCCCGTATCGTAGTTATCTACACGA
CGGGGAGTCAGGCAACTATGGATGAACGAAATAGACAGATCGCTGAGATAGGTGCCTCACTGATTAAGCA
TTGGTAACTGTCAGACCAAGTTTACTCATATATACTTTAGATTGATTTAAAACTTCATTTTTAATTTAAA
AGGATCTAGGTGAAGATCCTTTTTGATAATCTCATGACCAAAATCCCTTAACGTGAGTTTTCGTTCCACT
GAGCGTCAGACCCCGTAGAAAAGATCAAAGGCAGTTATTGGTGCCTCACTGATTAAGCATTGGTAACTGT
CAGACCAAGTTTACTCATATATACTTTAGATTGATTTAAAACTTCATTTTTAATTTTTGCGGCCGCAAGA
TCCGGCCACGATGCGTCCGGCGTAGAGGATCTGAAGATCAGCAGTTCAACCTGTTGATAGTACGTACTAA
GCTCTCATGTTTCACGTACTAAGCTCTCATGTTTAACGTACTAAGCTCTCATGTTTAACGAACTAAACCC
TCATGGCTAACGTACTAAGCTCTCATGGCTAACGTACTAAGCTCTCATGTTTCACGTACTAAGCTCTCAT
GTTTGAACAATAAAATTAATATAAATCAGCAACTTAAATAGCCTCTAAGGTTTTAAGTTTTATAAGAAAA
AAAAGAATATATAAGGCTTTTAAAGCTTTTAAGGTTTAACGGTTGTGGACAACAAGCCAGGGATGTAACG
CACTGAGAAGCCCTTAGAGCCTCTCAAAGCAATTTTGAGTGACACAGGAACACTTAACGGCTGACATGGG
AATTAGCCATGGCATCACAGTATCGTGATGACAGAGGCAGGGAGTGCGGCCTTTTTACGGTTCCTGGCCT
TTTGCTGGCCTTTTGCTCACATGTTCTTTCCTGCGTTATCAGGGGATTCCTTAAGGTATACTTTCCGCTG
CATAACCCTGCTTCGGGGTCATTATAGCGATTTTTTCGGTATATCCATCCTTTTTCGCACGATATACAGG
ATTTTGCCAAAGGGTTCGTGTAGACTTTCCTTGGTGTATCCAACGGCGTCAGCCGGGCAGGATAGGTGAA
GTAGGCCCACCCGCGAGCGGGTGTTCCTTCTTCACTGTCCCTTATTCGCACCTGGCGGTGCTCAACGGGA
ATCCTGCTCTGCGAGGCTGGCCGATAAGCT
Features (pLannotate 1.2.2; 33 found; start..end, strand, type, name):
     65..119     +  CDS            lacI (fragment): lac repressor; lacI; The lac repressor binds to the lac operator to inhibit transcription in E. coli. This inhibition can be relieved by adding lactose or isopropyl-β-D-thiogalactopyranoside (IPTG).
    152..317     +  mobile_element Tn7L: mini-Tn7 element (left end of the Tn7 transposon) Tn7
    472..561     -  CDS            3xMyc: 3 tandem Myc epitope tags
    571..4674    -  CDS            Cas9: Cas9 (Csn1) endonuclease from the Streptococcus pyogenes Type II CRISPR/Cas system generates RNA-guided double strand breaks in DNA
   4695..4716    -  promoter       PLtetO-1 promoter (fragment): modified phage lambda PL promoter with tet operator sites (Lutz and Bujard, 1997)
   4716..4733    -  protein_bind   lac operator (fragment): The lac repressor binds to the lac operator to inhibit transcription in E. coli. This inhibition can be relieved by adding lactose or isopropyl-β-D-thiogalactopyranoside (IPTG). lac repressor encoded by lacI
   4790..4909    +  rep_origin     p15A ori (fragment): Plasmids containing the medium-copy-number p15A origin of replication can be propagated in E. coli cells that contain a second plasmid with the ColE1 origin.
   5114..5191    +  promoter       lacIq promoter: lacI (mutant); In the lacIq allele, a single base change in the promoter boosts expression of the lacI gene about 10-fold.
   5192..6274    +  CDS            lacI: lac repressor; lacI; The lac repressor binds to the lac operator to inhibit transcription in E. coli. This inhibition can be relieved by adding lactose or isopropyl-β-D-thiogalactopyranoside (IPTG).
   6287..6308    +  protein_bind   CAP binding site: CAP binding activates transcription in the presence of cAMP. E. coli catabolite activator protein
   6379..6465    +  ncRNA          Thr leader (fragment): Accession: RF00506 - Threonine operon leader
   6558..6575    +  protein_bind   lac operator (fragment): The lac repressor binds to the lac operator to inhibit transcription in E. coli. This inhibition can be relieved by adding lactose or isopropyl-β-D-thiogalactopyranoside (IPTG). lac repressor encoded by lacI
   6586..6608    -  CDS            mRFP1 (fragment): monomeric derivative of DsRed (Campbell et al., 2002)
   6626..6693    +  misc_RNA       tracrRNA (fragment): trans-activating CRISPR RNA for the Streptococcus pyogenes CRISPR/Cas9 system
   6978..7025    -  protein_bind   FRT: FLP-mediated recombination occurs in the 8-bp core sequence TCTAGAAA (Turan and Bode, 2011). FLP recombinase from the Saccharomyces cerevisiae 2μ plasmid
   7102..7130    +  promoter       Pc promoter: intI1 (promoter lies within the coding sequence); class 1 integron promoter
   7147..7209    +  CDS            tnpA (fragment): TN5P_ECOLX - Also known as tnp. Experimental evidence at protein level: Swiss-Prot protein existence level 1. Mediates transposition of transposon Tn5 by a 'cut and paste' mechanism. First, the monomeric transposase binds the 19 bp inverted DNA repeats flanking the transposon. Then, dimerization of the DNA- bound transposase creates a synaptic DNA complex. After nicking of the first DNA strand, excision of the transposon proceeds through a series of intermediates. The transposase then mediates the insertion of the transposon at a new site by strand transfer. The activity of the wild- type tran
   7241..8032    +  CDS            neo: KKA2_KLEPN - Also known as kan, nptII. Experimental evidence at protein level: Swiss-Prot protein existence level 1. Resistance to kanamycin, neomycin, paromomycin, ribostamycin, butirosin and gentamicin B. From Klebsiella pneumoniae.
   8087..8120    -  protein_bind   FRT (minimal): supports FLP-mediated excision but not integration (Turan and Bode, 2011) FLP recombinase from the Saccharomyces cerevisiae 2μ plasmid
   8185..8271    -  terminator     rrnB T1 terminator: Escherichia coli rrnB; transcription terminator T1 from the E. coli rrnB gene
   8335..8364    -  CDS            CmR (fragment): chloramphenicol acetyltransferase confers resistance to chloramphenicol
   8374..8468    -  terminator     lambda t0 terminator: transcription terminator from phage lambda
   8489..8513    +  misc_feature   MCS (fragment): pBluescript multiple cloning site
   8517..8715    +  mobile_element Tn7R (fragment): mini-Tn7 element (right end of the Tn7 transposon) Tn7
   8787..8855    +  CDS            lacZα (fragment): LacZα fragment of β-galactosidase; lacZ fragment
   8861..8960    -  misc_feature   bom (fragment): basis of mobility region from pBR322
   9062..9097    -  CDS            rop (fragment): Rop protein, which maintains plasmids at low copy number; rop
   9192..9296    +  promoter       AmpR promoter: bla
   9297..10157   +  CDS            AmpR: β-lactamase; bla; confers resistance to ampicillin, carbenicillin, and related antibiotics
  10330..10355   +  CDS            bla(M) (fragment): β-lactamase lacking the signal sequence; bla(M); allows cytosolic expression of β-lactamase
  10458..10846   +  rep_origin     R6K γ ori: γ replication origin from E. coli plasmid R6K; requires the R6K initiator protein pi for replication
  10857..10896   +  CDS            λ integrase (fragment): integrase from phage λ; int
  11115..11223   +  oriT           oriT: incP origin of transfer
