[The description below was written by a language model from this plasmid's Addgene catalogue record and pLannotate feature annotations shown in this document.]
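Description:
pJMP1341 is a bacterial Mobile-CRISPRi delivery plasmid of about 11.2 kb built on an R6K γ backbone. The R6K γ origin requires the pi initiator protein, so the plasmid replicates only in pir-expressing E. coli hosts and behaves as a suicide vector elsewhere. An ampicillin resistance gene (bla) on the backbone is used to maintain the plasmid in the cloning host, and an IncP oriT allows it to be mobilised by conjugation into recipient bacteria.

The payload lies between the Tn7L and Tn7R ends, forming a mini-Tn7 transposon intended for chromosomal integration when the Tn7 transposition functions are supplied; these are not annotated on this plasmid. Inside the transposon is a Streptococcus pyogenes Cas9 coding sequence with a C-terminal 3xMyc tag. The record lists the D10A and H840A mutations, making it catalytically dead dCas9 that blocks transcription rather than cutting DNA. It sits downstream of a promoter annotated only as PLtetO-1 and lac operator fragments. A full lacI gene driven by the lacIq promoter supplies repressor, which suggests IPTG-inducible control. A second lac operator fragment precedes the sgRNA cassette, which consists of a short spacer matching mRFP1 followed by the tracrRNA-derived scaffold. A kanamycin/neomycin resistance gene flanked by FRT sites selects for integrants and could be removed by FLP recombinase. The rrnB T1 and lambda t0 terminators lie beyond the marker, near Tn7R.

The guide (NT1/RR1) targets rfp, so in strains that lack an rfp reporter it has no target, and the stated purpose is to serve as a control sgRNA in such cells. Several other short annotated fragments (p15A ori, CmR, rop, bom, lacZα) appear to be cloning remnants rather than functional parts.
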