Addgene plasmid #119272: pJMP1341
Purpose: control sgRNA in cells lacking rfp
Depositing lab: Carol Gross & Jason Peters & Oren Rosenberg. Depositing organization: University of California, San Francisco (UCSF). Publication: Enabling genetic analysis of diverse bacteria with Mobile-CRISPRi. Peters JM, Koo BM, Patino R, Heussler GE, Hearne CC, Qu J, Inclan YF, Hawkins JS, Lu CHS, Silvis MR, Harden MM, Osadnik H, Peters JE, Engel JN, Dutton RJ, Grossman AD, Gross CA, Rosenberg OS. Nat Microbiol. 2019 Jan 7. pii: 10.1038/s41564-018-0327-z. doi: 10.1038/s41564-018-0327-z. PubMed 30617347.
Backbone
  Vector backbone: R6Kgamma
  Vector type: Bacterial Expression
  Selectable markers: Kanamycin
Growth in bacteria
  Bacterial resistance: Ampicillin, 100 μg/mL
  Growth temperature: 37°C
  Growth strain: BW25141
  Copy number: High Copy
Gene/Insert
  Gene/Insert name: sgRNA NT1/RR1 (rfp)
  gRNA/shRNA sequence: AACTTTCAGTTTAGCGGTCT
  Mutation: D10A and H840A
  Cloning method: Gibson Cloning
Terms and licenses: Academic/Nonprofit Terms; Industry Terms: Not Available to Industry
How to cite: pJMP1341 was a gift from Carol Gross & Jason Peters & Oren Rosenberg (Addgene plasmid # 119272 ; http://n2t.net/addgene:119272 ; RRID:Addgene_119272)
